>Addgene plasmid #59577 | ReaLiSM A1-43-GPIba+2cys | depositor partial sequence | sequence record 93001 | ReaLiSM A1-43-GPIba+2cys sequence 1671 bps
AAGTGCTCCGGAGACATCTCGGAACCGCCGTTGCACGATTTCTACTGCAGCAGGCTACTGGACCTGGTCT
TCCTGCTGGATGGCTCCTCCAGGCTGTCCGAGGCTGAGTTTGAAGTGCTGAAGGCCTTTGTGGTGGACAT
GATGGAGCGGCTGCGCATCTCCCAGAAGTGGGTCCGCGTGGCCGTGGTGGAGTACCACGACGGCTCCCAC
GCCTACATCGGGCTCAAGGACCGGAAGCGACCATCAGAGCTGCGGCGCATTGCCAGCCAGGTGAAGTATG
CGGGCAGCCAGGTGGCCTCCACCAGCGAGGTCTTGAAATACACACTGTTCCAAATCTTCAGCAAGATCGA
CCGCCCTGAAGCCTCCCGCATCGCCCTGCTCCTGATGGCCAGCCAGGAGCCCCAACGGATGTCCCGGAAC
TTTGTCCGCTACGTCCAGGGCCTGAAGAAGAAGAAGGTCATTGTGATCCCGGTGGGCATTGGGCCCCATG
CCAACCTCAAGCAGATCCGCCTCATCGAGAAGCAGGCCCCTGAGAACAAGGCCTTCGTGCTGAGCAGTGT
GGATGAGCTGGAGCAGCAAAGGGACGAGATCGTTAGCTACCTCTGTGACCTTGCCCCTGAAGCCCCTCCT
GGTACCGGGGAGAATCTTTATTTTCAAGGCCACCATCACCATCACCATGGATCCAGCTCCAGCGGCAGCT
CCAGCTCCGGATCCAGCTCCAGCGGGACCACTGGTTGGAGAGGTGGCCATGTTGGTACCCACCCCATCTG
TGAGGTCTCCAAAGTGGCCAGCCACCTAGAAGTGAACTGTGACAAGAGGAATCTGACAGCGCTGCCTCCA
GACCTGCCGAAAGACACAACCATCCTCCACCTGAGTGAGAACCTCCTGTACACCTTCTCCCTGGCAACCC
TGATGCCTTACACTCGCCTCACTCAGCTGAACCTAGATAGGTGCGAGCTCACCAAGCTCCAGGTCGATGG
GACGCTGCCAGTGCTGGGGACCCTGGATCTATCCCACAATCAGCTGCAAAGCCTGCCCTTGCTAGGGCAG
ACACTGCCTGCTCTCACCGTCCTGGACGTCTCCTTCAACCGGCTGACCTCGCTGCCTCTTGGTGCCCTGC
GTGGTCTTGGCGAACTCCAAGAGCTCTACCTGAAAGGCAATGAGCTGAAGACCCTGCCCCCAGGGCTCCT
GACGCCCACACCCAAGCTGGAGAAGCTCAGTCTGGCTAACAACAACTTGACTGAGCTCCCCGCTGGGCTC
CTGAATGGGCTGGAGAATCTCGACACCCTTCTCCTCCAAGAGAACTCGCTGTATACAATACCAAAGGGCT
TTTTTGGGTCCCACCTCCTGCCTTTTGCTTTTCTCCACGGGAACCCCTGGTTATGCAACTGTGAGATCCT
CTATTTTCGTCGCTGGCTGCAGGACAATGCTGAAAATGTCTACGTATGGAAGCAAGGTGTGGACGTCAAG
GCCATGACCTCTAACGTGGCCAGTGTGCAGTGTGACAATTCAGACAAGTTTCCCGTCTACAAATACCCAG
GAAAGGGGTGCCCCACCCTTGGTGATGAAGGTGACACAGACCTATATGATTACTACCCAGAAGAGGACAC
TGAGGGCGATAAGGTGCGTGGTACCAAGGGCTGCGGTCATCACCATCACCATCACGCGTAA
