>Addgene plasmid #59577 | ReaLiSM A1-43-GPIba+2cys | addgene partial sequence | sequence record 98062 | Bglob-pA-R 5'-ttttggcagagggaaaaaga-3'
AGCCACCACCTTCTGATAGGCAGCCTGCACCTGAGGAGTGAATTATCGCGATACTAGTCTCGAGGCATGC
GCGGCCGCGGATCCGGCGCGCCACTAGTTTACGCGTGATGGTGATGGTGATGACCGCAGCCCTTGGTACC
ACGCACCTTATCGCCCTCAGTGTCCTCTTCTGGGTAGTAATCATATAGGTCTGTGTCACCTTCATCACCA
AGGGTGGGGCACCCCTTTCCTGGGTATTTGTAGACGGGAAACTTGTCTGAATTGTCACACTGCACACTGG
CCACGTTAGAGGTCATGGCCTTGACGTCCACACCTTGCTTCCATACGTAGACATTTTCAGCATTGTCCTG
CAGCCAGCGACGAAAATAGAGGATCTCACAGTTGCATAACCAGGGGTTCCCGTGGAGAAAAGCAAAAGGC
AGGAGGTGGGACCCAAAAAAGCCCTTTGGTATTGTATACAGCGAGTTCTCTTGGAGGAGAAGGGTGTCGA
GATTCTCCAG
