>Addgene plasmid #59577 | ReaLiSM A1-43-GPIba+2cys | addgene partial sequence | sequence record 99259 | GPIba-R 5'-ggagacctcacagatg-3'
TCTCACCAGTGGTCCCGCTGGAGCTGGATCCGGAGCTGGAGCTGCCGCTGGAGCTGGATCCATGGTGATG
GTGATGGTGGCCTTGAAAATAAAGATTCTCCCCGGTACCAGGAGGGGCTTCAGGGGCAAGGTCACAGAGG
TAGCTAACGATCTCGTCCCTTTGCTGCTCCAGCTCATCCACACTGCTCAGCACGAAGGCCTTGTTCTCAG
GGGCCTGCTTCTCGATGAGGCGGATCTGCTTGAGGTTGGCATGGGGCCCAATGCCCACCGGGATCACAAT
GACCTTCTTCTTCTTCAGGCCCTGGACGTAGCGGACAAAGTTCCGGGACATCCGTTGGGGCTCCTGGCTG
GCCATCAGGAGCAGGGCGATGCGGGAGGCTTCAGGGCGGTCGATCTTGCTGAAGATTTGGAACAGTGTGT
ATTTCAAGACCTCGCTGGTGGAGGCCACCTGGCTGCCCGCATACTTCACCTGGCTGGCAATGCGCCGCAG
CTCTGATGGTCGCTTCCGGTCCTTGAGCCCGATGTAGGCGTGGGAGCCGTCGTGGTACTCCACCACGGCC
ACGCGGACCCACTTCTGGGAGATGCGCAGCCGCTCCATCATGTCCACCACAAAGGCCTTCAGCACTTCAA
ACTCAGCCTCGGACAGCCTGGAGGAGCCATCCAGCAGGAAGACCAGGTCCAGTAGCCTGCTGCAGTAGAA
ATCGTGCAACGGCGGTTCCGAGATGTCTCCGGAGCACTTCCCCAACACCCCACTGAACCAGAGCAAGAGC
AACCCCAGCAATTGAGCAGGAACTCTCATATCCATGGTGGCGTACGTCGACGCTAGCGAATTCGGCCTGT
CACG
