[The description below was written by a language model from this plasmid's Addgene catalogue record.]
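Description:
ReaLiSM A1-43-GPIba+2cys is a mammalian expression plasmid built on the pLEXM backbone (about 4.5 kb), giving a total size of roughly 6.2 kb. It is propagated in E. coli under ampicillin selection. The record does not state the origin of replication or copy number, and it lists no mammalian selection marker. No feature table is available, so only the catalogue-level details can be described.

The approximately 1.7 kb human insert encodes a single-chain fusion of the von Willebrand factor (VWF) A1 domain joined through a linker to platelet glycoprotein Ib alpha (GPIbα), the receptor that A1 binds. Expression is driven by a chicken beta-actin promoter, and a C-terminal 6xHis tag allows detection and metal-affinity purification of the product. The insert was assembled by ligation-independent cloning. The "43" and "+2cys" in the name probably refer to the linker length and to two added cysteine residues. Added cysteines are often used for site-specific attachment of a protein to handles or surfaces, but the record does not spell out either point.

The stated purpose is to express the VWF A1-GPIbα ReaLiSM construct for single-molecule study. Tethering receptor and ligand in one polypeptide keeps the two partners close together after they dissociate. The same pair can therefore bind and unbind repeatedly, so many events can be measured on an individual molecule, for example under applied force. The exact residue boundaries of the A1 and GPIbα segments, the linker composition and any secretion signal are not given in the record.
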