Addgene plasmid #59577: ReaLiSM A1-43-GPIba+2cys
Purpose: express VWF A1-GPIba ReaLiSM construct for single molecule study
Depositing lab: Timothy Springer. Depositing organization: Boston Children's Hospital.
Backbone
  Vector backbone: pLEXM
  Backbone size w/o insert (bp): 4500
  Total vector size (bp): 6200
  Vector type: Mammalian Expression
Growth in bacteria
  Bacterial resistance: Ampicillin, 100 μg/mL
  Growth temperature: 37°C
  Growth strain: DH5alpha
  Copy number: Unknown
Gene/Insert
  Gene/Insert name: VWF A1-linker-GPIba
  Species: H. sapiens (human)
  Insert size (bp): 1700
  Entrez Gene: VWF (a.k.a. F8VWF, VWD)
  Promoter: chick beta-actin
  Tag / fusion protein: 6His (C terminal on insert)
  Cloning method: Ligation Independent Cloning
  Sequencing primers: 5′ ATGGATATGAGAGTT; 3′ TTACGCGTGATGGTG
Terms and licenses: Academic/Nonprofit Terms; Industry Terms: Not Available to Industry
How to cite: ReaLiSM A1-43-GPIba+2cys was a gift from Timothy Springer (Addgene plasmid # 59577 ; http://n2t.net/addgene:59577 ; RRID:Addgene_59577)
